>Addgene plasmid #142736 | TFORF1141 | addgene full sequence | sequence record 395813 | Addgene NGS Result
TTAATGTAGTCTTATGCAATACTCTTGTAGTCTTGCAACATGGTAACGATGAGTTAGCAACATGCCTTAC
AAGGAGAGAAAAAGCACCGTGCATGCCGATTGGTGGAAGTAAGGTGGTACGATCGTGCCTTATTAGGAAG
GCAACAGACGGGTCTGACATGGATTGGACGAACCACTGAATTGCCGCATTGCAGAGATATTGTATTTAAG
TGCCTAGCTCGATACATAAACGGGTCTCTCTGGTTAGACCAGATCTGAGCCTGGGAGCTCTCTGGCTAAC
TAGGGAACCCACTGCTTAAGCCTCAATAAAGCTTGCCTTGAGTGCTTCAAGTAGTGTGTGCCCGTCTGTT
GTGTGACTCTGGTAACTAGAGATCCCTCAGACCCTTTTAGTCAGTGTGGAAAATCTCTAGCAGTGGCGCC
CGAACAGGGACTTGAAAGCGAAAGGGAAACCAGAGGAGCTCTCTCGACGCAGGACTCGGCTTGCTGAAGC
GCGCACGGCAAGAGGCGAGGGGCGGCGACTGGTGAGTACGCCAAAAATTTTGACTAGCGGAGGCTAGAAG
GAGAGAGATGGGTGCGAGAGCGTCAGTATTAAGCGGGGGAGAATTAGATCGCGATGGGAAAAAATTCGGT
TAAGGCCAGGGGGAAAGAAAAAATATAAATTAAAACATATAGTATGGGCAAGCAGGGAGCTAGAACGATT
CGCAGTTAATCCTGGCCTGTTAGAAACATCAGAAGGCTGTAGACAAATACTGGGACAGCTACAACCATCC
CTTCAGACAGGATCAGAAGAACTTAGATCATTATATAATACAGTAGCAACCCTCTATTGTGTGCATCAAA
GGATAGAGATAAAAGACACCAAGGAAGCTTTAGACAAGATAGAGGAAGAGCAAAACAAAAGTAAGACCAC
CGCACAGCAAGCGGCCGCTGATCTTCAGACCTGGAGGAGGAGATATGAGGGACAATTGGAGAAGTGAATT
ATATAAATATAAAGTAGTAAAAATTGAACCATTAGGAGTAGCACCCACCAAGGCAAAGAGAAGAGTGGTG
CAGAGAGAAAAAAGAGCAGTGGGAATAGGAGCTTTGTTCCTTGGGTTCTTGGGAGCAGCAGGAAGCACTA
TGGGCGCAGCGTCAATGACGCTGACGGTACAGGCCAGACAATTATTGTCTGGTATAGTGCAGCAGCAGAA
CAATTTGCTGAGGGCTATTGAGGCGCAACAGCATCTGTTGCAACTCACAGTCTGGGGCATCAAGCAGCTC
CAGGCAAGAATCCTGGCTGTGGAAAGATACCTAAAGGATCAACAGCTCCTGGGGATTTGGGGTTGCTCTG
GAAAACTCATTTGCACCACTGCTGTGCCTTGGAATGCTAGTTGGAGTAATAAATCTCTGGAACAGATTTG
GAATCACACGACCTGGATGGAGTGGGACAGAGAAATTAACAATTACACAAGCTTAATACACTCCTTAATT
GAAGAATCGCAAAACCAGCAAGAAAAGAATGAACAAGAATTATTGGAATTAGATAAATGGGCAAGTTTGT
GGAATTGGTTTAACATAACAAATTGGCTGTGGTATATAAAATTATTCATAATGATAGTAGGAGGCTTGGT
AGGTTTAAGAATAGTTTTTGCTGTACTTTCTATAGTGAATAGAGTTAGGCAGGGATATTCACCATTATCG
TTTCAGACCCACCTCCCAACCCCGAGGGGACCCATGCATTGCATCTCAATTAGTCAGCAACCAGGTGTGG
AAAGTCCCCAGGCTCCCCAGCAGGCAGAAGTATGCAAAGCATGCGTCTCAATTAGTCAGCAACCATAGTC
CCGCCCCTAACTCCGCCCATCCCGCCCCTAACTCCGCCCAGTTCCGCCCATTCTCCGCCCCATGGCTGAC
TAATTTTTTTTATTTATGCAGAGGCCGAGGCCGCCTCGGCCTCTGAGCTATTCCAGAAGTAGTGAGGAGG
CTTTTTTGGAGGCCTAGGCTTTTGCAAAAAGCTTTCTAGAGGTACCACCGGAGCTTACCATGACCGAGTA
CAAGCCCACGGTGCGCCTCGCCACCCGCGACGACGTCCCCAGGGCCGTACGCACCCTCGCCGCCGCGTTC
GCCGACTACCCCGCCACGCGCCACACCGTCGATCCGGACCGCCACATCGAGCGGGTCACCGAGCTGCAAG
AACTCTTCCTCACGCGCGTCGGGCTCGACATCGGCAAGGTGTGGGTCGCGGACGACGGCGCCGCCGTGGC
GGTCTGGACCACGCCGGAGAGCGTCGAAGCGGGGGCGGTGTTCGCCGAGATCGGCCCGCGCATGGCCGAG
TTGAGCGGTTCCCGGCTGGCCGCGCAGCAACAGATGGAAGGCCTCCTGGCGCCGCACCGGCCCAAGGAGC
CCGCGTGGTTCCTGGCCACCGTCGGCGTCTCGCCCGACCACCAGGGCAAGGGTCTGGGCAGCGCCGTCGT
GCTCCCCGGAGTGGAGGCGGCCGAGCGCGCCGGGGTGCCCGCCTTCCTGGAGACCTCCGCGCCCCGCAAC
CTCCCCTTCTACGAGCGGCTCGGCTTCACCGTCACCGCCGACGTCGAGGTGCCCGAAGGACCGCGCACCT
GGTGCATGACCCGCAAGCCCGGTGCCAGTTAACGAATTCTAGATCTTGAGACAAATGGCAGTATTCATCC
ACAATTTTAAAAGAAAAGGGGGGATTGGGGGGTACAGTGCAGGGGAAAGAATAGTAGACATAATAGCAAC
AGACATACAAACTAAAGAATTACAAAAACAAATTACAAAAATTCAAAATTTTCGGGTTTATTACAGGGAC
AGCAGAGATCCACTTTGGCGCCGGCTCGAGGCCTGCAGGTGCAAAGATGGATAAAGTTTTAAACAGAGAG
GAATCTTTGCAGCTAATGGACCTTCTAGGTCTTGAAAGGAGTGGGAATTGGCTCCGGTGCCCGTCAGTGG
GCAGAGCGCACATCGCCCACAGTCCCCGAGAAGTTGGGGGGAGGGGTCGGCAATTGAACCGGTGCCTAGA
GAAGGTGGCGCGGGGTAAACTGGGAAAGTGATGTCGTGTACTGGCTCCGCCTTTTTCCCGAGGGTGGGGG
AGAACCGTATATAAGTGCAGTAGTCGCCGTGAACGTTCTTTTTCGCAACGGGTTTGCCGCCAGAACACAG
GTAAGTGCCGTGTGTGGTTCCCGCGGGCCTGGCCTCTTTACGGGTTATGGCCCTTGCGTGCCTTGAATTA
CTTCCACCTGGCTGCAGTACGTGATTCTTGATCCCGAGCTTCGGGTTGGAAGTGGGTGGGAGAGTTCGAG
GCCTTGCGCTTAAGGAGCCCCTTCGCCTCGTGCTTGAGTTGAGGCCTGGCCTGGGCGCTGGGGCCGCCGC
GTGCGAATCTGGTGGCACCTTCGCGCCTGTCTCGCTGCTTTCGATAAGTCTCTAGCCATTTAAAATTTTT
GATGACCTGCTGCGACGCTTTTTTTCTGGCAAGATAGTCTTGTAAATGCGGGCCAAGATCTGCACACTGG
TATTTCGGTTTTTGGGGCCGCGGGCGGCGACGGGGCCCGTGCGTCCCAGCGCACATGTTCGGCGAGGCGG
GGCCTGCGAGCGCGGCCACCGAGAATCGGACGGGGGTAGTCTCAAGCTGGCCGGCCTGCTCTGGTGCCTG
GCCTCGCGCCGCCGTGTATCGCCCCGCCCTGGGCGGCAAGGCTGGCCCGGTCGGCACCAGTTGCGTGAGC
GGAAAGATGGCCGCTTCCCGGCCCTGCTGCAGGGAGCTCAAAATGGAGGACGCGGCGCTCGGGAGAGCGG
GCGGGTGAGTCACCCACACAAAGGAAAAGGGCCTTTCCGTCCTCAGCCGTCGCTTCATGTGACTCCACGG
AGTACCGGGCGCCGTCCAGGCACCTCGATTAGTTCTCGAGCTTTTGGAGTACGTCGTCTTTAGGTTGGGG
GGAGGGGTTTTATGCGATGGAGTTTCCCCACACTGAGTGGGTGGAGACTGAAGTTAGGCCAGCTTGGCAC
TTGATGTAATTCTCCTTGGAATTTGCCCTTTTTGAGTTTGGATCTTGGTTCATTCTCAAGCCTCAGACAG
TGGTTCAAAGTTTTTTTCTTCCATTTCAGGTGTCGTGAGGCTAGCACCGCCACCATGCTTAGTTCCTTTC
CAGTGGTTTTGCTGGAAACCATGTCTCATTATACAGATGAACCCAGATTTACCATAGAGCAGATAGATCT
GCTTCAGCGACTTCGGCGTACTGGAATGACTAAACATGAAATTCTCCATGCCTTGGAAACTTTGGACCGT
CTTGATCAAGAGCATAGTGACAAGTTTGGAAGAAGGTCCAGCTATGGAGGAAGTTCATATGGGAATAGTA
CTAACAATGTCCCAGCATCTTCCTCTACAGCTACAGCTTCCACACAGACGCAGCATTCGGGAATGTCCCC
GTCACCTAGCAACAGTTATGATACTTCCCCACAGCCTTGCACTACCAATCAAAATGGGAGGGAGAATAAT
GAGCGATTATCTACATCCAATGGAAAGATGTCACCAACTCGCTACCATGCAAACAGCATGGGTCAGAGGT
CATACAGTTTTGAAGCCTCAGAAGAGGACCTAGATGTAGATGATAAAGTGGAAGAATTAATGAGGAGGGA
CAGCAGTGTGATAAAAGAGGAAATCAAAGCCTTTCTTGCCAATCGGAGGATTTCCCAAGCAGTTGTTGCA
CAGGTAACAGGTATCAGTCAGAGCCGGATCTCTCATTGGCTGTTGCAGCAGGGATCAGACCTGAGTGAAC
AGAAGAAAAGAGCATTTTACCGATGGTATCAACTTGAGAAGACAAACCCTGGCGCTACACTAAGTATGAG
ACCAGCCCCCATTCCAATAGAGGACCCTGAATGGAGACAAACGCCTCCCCCAGTCTCTGCCACATCTGGT
ACTTTCCGACTGCGACGAGGGAGTCGATTTACCTGGAGAAAGGAGTGCCTGGCTGTTATGGAAAGTTACT
TCAATGAGAATCAATACCCAGATGAAGCAAAGAGGGAAGAAATTGCAAACGCTTGCAATGCAGTTATACA
GAAGCCAGGCAAAAAGCTGTCAGATCTGGAAAGAGTTACCTCCCTGAAAGTATATAATTGGTTTGCTAAC
AGAAGGAAGGAGATCAAGAGGAGAGCCAATATTGAAGCAGCAATCCTGGAGAGTCATGGGATAGATGTGC
AGAGTCCAGGAGGCCACTCAAACAGTGATGATGTCGACGGGAATGACTACTCTGAGCAGGATGACAGTAC
GAGCCATAGTGACCACCAAGACCCCATCTCATTAGCTGTGGAAATGGCAGCAGTCAACCACACTATCTTG
GCATTGGCCCGACAAGGAGCCAACGAAATCAAGACAGAGGCCCTGGATGATGACTAGTAATGAACTAGTC
CGTAACTTGAAAGTATTTCGATTTCTTGGCTTTATATATCTTGTGGAAAGGACGAAAATCTCTGATCAAA
TAGCGTTGCACGCGTTAAGTCGACAATCAACCTCTGGATTACAAAATTTGTGAAAGATTGACTGGTATTC
TTAACTATGTTGCTCCTTTTACGCTATGTGGATACGCTGCTTTAATGCCTTTGTATCATGCTATTGCTTC
CCGTATGGCTTTCATTTTCTCCTCCTTGTATAAATCCTGGTTGCTGTCTCTTTATGAGGAGTTGTGGCCC
GTTGTCAGGCAACGTGGCGTGGTGTGCACTGTGTTTGCTGACGCAACCCCCACTGGTTGGGGCATTGCCA
CCACCTGTCAGCTCCTTTCCGGGACTTTCGCTTTCCCCCTCCCTATTGCCACGGCGGAACTCATCGCCGC
CTGCCTTGCCCGCTGCTGGACAGGGGCTCGGCTGTTGGGCACTGACAATTCCGTGGTGTTGTCGGGGAAA
TCATCGTCCTTTCCTTGGCTGCTCGCCTGTGTTGCCACCTGGATTCTGCGCGGGACGTCCTTCTGCTACG
TCCCTTCGGCCCTCAATCCAGCGGACCTTCCTTCCCGCGGCCTGCTGCCGGCTCTGCGGCCTCTTCCGCG
TCTTCGCCTTCGCCCTCAGACGAGTCGGATCTCCCTTTGGGCCGCCTCCCCGCGTCGACTTTAAGACCAA
TGACTTACAAGGCAGCTGTAGATCTTAGCCACTTTTTAAAAGAAAAGGGGGGACTGGAAGGGCTAATTCA
CTCCCAACGAAGACAAGATCTGCTTTTTGCTTGTACTGGGTCTCTCTGGTTAGACCAGATCTGAGCCTGG
GAGCTCTCTGGCTAACTAGGGAACCCACTGCTTAAGCCTCAATAAAGCTTGCCTTGAGTGCTTCAAGTAG
TGTGTGCCCGTCTGTTGTGTGACTCTGGTAACTAGAGATCCCTCAGACCCTTTTAGTCAGTGTGGAAAAT
CTCTAGCAGTACGTATAGTAGTTCATGTCATCTTATTATTCAGTATTTATAACTTGCAAAGAAATGAATA
TCAGAGAGTGAGAGGAACTTGTTTATTGCAGCTTATAATGGTTACAAATAAAGCAATAGCATCACAAATT
TCACAAATAAAGCATTTTTTTCACTGCATTCTAGTTGTGGTTTGTCCAAACTCATCAATGTATCTTATCA
TGTCTGGCTCTAGCTATCCCGCCCCTAACTCCGCCCATCCCGCCCCTAACTCCGCCCAGTTCCGCCCATT
CTCCGCCCCATGGCTGACTAATTTTTTTTATTTATGCAGAGGCCGAGGCCGCCTCGGCCTCTGAGCTATT
CCAGAAGTAGTGAGGAGGCTTTTTTGGAGGCCTAGGGACGTACCCAATTCGCCCTATAGTGAGTCGTATT
ACGCGCGCTCACTGGCCGTCGTTTTACAACGTCGTGACTGGGAAAACCCTGGCGTTACCCAACTTAATCG
CCTTGCAGCACATCCCCCTTTCGCCAGCTGGCGTAATAGCGAAGAGGCCCGCACCGATCGCCCTTCCCAA
CAGTTGCGCAGCCTGAATGGCGAATGGG
[124 nt withheld, positions 6959-7082]
C
[91 nt withheld, positions 7084-7174]
A
[49 nt withheld, positions 7176-7224]
CCTTTGACGTTGGAGTCCACGTTCTTT
[37 nt withheld, positions 7252-7288]
ACCCTATCTCGGTCTATTCTTTTGATTTATAAGGGATTTTGCCGATTTCGGCCTATTGGTTAAAAAATGA
GCTGATTTAACAAAAATTTAACGCGAATTTTAACAAAATATTAACGCTTACAATTTAGGTGGCACTTTTC
GGGGAAATGTGCGCGGAACCCCTATTTGTTTATTTTTCTAAATACATTCAAATATGTATCCGCTCATGAG
ACAATAACCCTGATAAATGCTTCAATAATATTGAAAAAGGAAGAGTATGAGTATTCAACATTTCCGTGTC
GCCCTTATTCCCTTTTTTGCGGCATTTTGCCTTCCTGTTTTTGCTCACCCAGAAACGCTGGTGAAAGTAA
AAGATGCTGAAGATCAGTTGGGTGCACGAGTGGGTTACATCGAACTGGATCTCAACAGCGGTAAGATCCT
TGAGAGTTTTCGCCCCGAAGAACGTTTTCCAATGATGAGCACTTTTAAAGTTCTGCTATGTGGCGCGGTA
TTATCCCGTATTGACGCCGGGCAAGAGCAACTCGGTCGCCGCATACACTATTCTCAGAATGACTTGGTTG
AGTACTCACCAGTCACAGAAAAGCATCTTACGGATGGCATGACAGTAAGAGAATTATGCAGTGCTGCCAT
AACCATGAGTGATAACACTGCGGCCAACTTACTTCTGACAACGATCGGAGGACCGAAGGAGCTAACCGCT
TTTTTGCACAACATGGGGGATCATGTAACTCGCCTTGATCGTTGGGAACCGGAGCTGAATGAAGCCATAC
CAAACGACGAGCGTGACACCACGATGCCTGTAGCAATGGCAACAACGTTGCGCAAACTATTAACTGGCGA
ACTACTTACTCTAGCTTCCCGGCAACAATTAATAGACTGGATGGAGGCGGATAAAGTTGCAGGACCACTT
CTGCGCTCGGCCCTTCCGGCTGGCTGGTTTATTGCTGATAAATCTGGAGCCGGTGAGCGTGGGTCTCGCG
GTATCATTGCAGCACTGGGGCCAGATGGTAAGCCCTCCCGTATCGTAGTTATCTACACGACGGGGAGTCA
GGCAACTATGGATGAACGAAATAGACAGATCGCTGAGATAGGTGCCTCACTGATTAAGCATTGGTAACTG
TCAGACCAAGTTTACTCATATATACTTTAGATTGATTTAAAACTTCATTTTTAATTTAAAAGGATCTAGG
TGAAGATCCTTTTTGATAATCTCATGACCAAAATCCCTTAACGTGAGTTTTCGTTCCACTGAGCGTCAGA
CCCCGTAGAAAAGATCAAAGGATCTTCTTGAGATCCTTTTTTTCTGCGCGTAATCTGCTGCTTGCAAACA
AAAAAACCACCGCTACCAGCGGTGGTTTGTTTGCCGGATCAAGAGCTACCAACTCTTTTTCCGAAGGTAA
CTGGCTTCAGCAGAGCGCAGATACCAAATACTGTTCTTCTAGTGTAGCCGTAGTTAGGCCACCACTTCAA
GAACTCTGTAGCACCGCCTACATACCTCGCTCTGCTAATCCTGTTACCAGTGGCTGCTGCCAGTGGCGAT
AAGTCGTGTCTTACCGGGTTGGACTCAAGACGATAGTTACCGGATAAGGCGCAGCGGTCGGGCTGAACGG
GGGGTTCGTGCACACAGCCCAGCTTGGAGCGAACGACCTACACCGAACTGAGATACCTACAGCGTGAGCT
ATGAGAAAGCGCCACGCTTCCCGAAGGGAGAAAGGCGGACAGGTATCCGGTAAGCGGCAGGGTCGGAACA
GGAGAGCGCACGAGGGAGCTTCCAGGGGGAAACGCCTGGTATCTTTATAGTCCTGTCGGGTTTCGCCACC
TCTGACTTGAGCGTCGATTTTTGTGATGCTCGTCAGGGGGGCGGAGCCTATGGAAAAACGCCAGCAACGC
GGCCTTTTTACGGTTCCTGGCCTTTTGCTGGCCTTTTGCTCACATGTTCTTTCCTGCGTTATCCCCTGAT
TCTGTGGATAACCGTATTACCGCCTTTGAGTGAGCTGATACCGCTCGCCGCAGCCGAACGACCGAGCGCA
GCGAGTCAGTGAGCGAGGAAGCGGAAGAGCGCCCAATACGCAAACCGCCTCTCCCCGCGCGTTGGCCGAT
TCATTAATGCAGCTGGCACGACAGGTTTCCCGACTGGAAAGCGGGCAGTGAGCGCAACGCAATTAATGTG
AGTTAGCTCACTCATTAGGCACCCCAGGCTTTACACTTTATGCTTCCGGCTCGTATGTTGTGTGGAATTG
TGAGCGGATAACAATTTCACACAGGAAACAGCTATGACCATGATTACGCCAAGCGCGCAATTAACCCTCA
CTAAAGGGAACAAAAGCTGGAGCTGCAAGC
Features (pLannotate 1.2.2; 31 found; start..end, strand, type, name):
      5..231     +  promoter       RSV promoter: Rous sarcoma virus enhancer/promoter
    232..412     +  LTR            5' LTR (truncated): truncated 5' long terminal repeat (LTR) from HIV-1
    459..584     +  misc_feature   HIV-1 Ψ: packaging signal of human immunodeficiency virus type 1
    568..931     +  CDS            HIV-1 gag (fragment): gag protein from human immunodeficiency virus 1; gag
   1077..1310    +  misc_feature   RRE: The Rev response element (RRE) of HIV-1 allows for Rev-dependent mRNA export from the nucleus to the cytoplasm.
   1687..1713    +  CDS            Rev (fragment): human immunodeficiency virus 1 (HIV-1) Rev protein; rev; enhances nuclear export of unspliced and incompletely spliced viral mRNAs
   1720..1743    +  promoter       SV40 promoter (fragment): SV40 early promoter
   1744..1815    +  promoter       SV40 promoter (fragment): SV40 enhancer and early promoter
   1839..1974    +  rep_origin     SV40 ori: SV40 origin of replication
   2020..2616    +  CDS            PuroR (fragment): puromycin N-acetyltransferase; pac from Streptomyces; confers resistance to puromycin
   2665..2782    +  misc_feature   cPPT/CTS: central polypurine tract and central termination sequence of HIV-1
   2847..2913    +  CDS            small t antigen (fragment): SV40 (simian virus 40) small t antigen
   2920..4098    +  promoter       EF-1α promoter: strong constitutive promoter for human elongation factor EF-1α
   4115..5374    +  CDS            HMBOX1: HMBX1_HUMAN - Also known as HOT1 From Homo sapiens (Human).
   5390..5443    +  promoter       U6 promoter (fragment): RNA polymerase III promoter for human U6 snRNA
   5485..6073    +  misc_feature   WPRE: woodchuck hepatitis virus posttranscriptional regulatory element
   6124..6143    +  misc_feature   cPPT/CTS (fragment): central polypurine tract and central termination sequence of HIV-1
   6145..6378    +  LTR            3' LTR (ΔU3): self-inactivating 3' long terminal repeat (LTR) from HIV-1
   6456..6577    +  polyA_signal   SV40 poly(A) signal: SV40 polyadenylation signal
   6617..6752    +  rep_origin     SV40 ori: SV40 origin of replication
   6773..6791    -  promoter       T7 promoter: promoter for bacteriophage T7 RNA polymerase
   6799..6954    +  CDS            lacZα (fragment): LacZα fragment of β-galactosidase; lacZ fragment
   6959..7387    +  rep_origin     f1 ori (sequence partly withheld): f1 bacteriophage origin of replication; arrow indicates direction of (+) strand synthesis
   7440..7544    +  promoter       AmpR promoter: bla
   7545..8405    +  CDS            AmpR: β-lactamase; bla; confers resistance to ampicillin, carbenicillin, and related antibiotics
   8576..9164    +  rep_origin     ori: high-copy-number ColE1/pMB1/pBR322/pUC origin of replication
   9347..9439    +  CDS            lacI (fragment): lac repressor; lacI; The lac repressor binds to the lac operator to inhibit transcription in E. coli. This inhibition can be relieved by adding lactose or isopropyl-β-D-thiogalactopyranoside (IPTG).
   9452..9473    +  protein_bind   CAP binding site: CAP binding activates transcription in the presence of cAMP. E. coli catabolite activator protein
   9488..9518    +  promoter       lac promoter: promoter for the E. coli lac operon
   9526..9542    +  protein_bind   lac operator: The lac repressor binds to the lac operator to inhibit transcription in E. coli. This inhibition can be relieved by adding lactose or isopropyl-β-D-thiogalactopyranoside (IPTG). lac repressor encoded by lacI
   9587..9605    +  promoter       T3 promoter: promoter for bacteriophage T3 RNA polymerase
