[The description below was written by a language model from this plasmid's Addgene catalogue record and pLannotate feature annotations shown in this document.]
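Description:
TFORF1141 is a third-generation-style, self-inactivating lentiviral expression plasmid built on the pLX_TRC317 backbone and carrying the human transcription factor HMBOX1 (also known as HOT1, HNF1LA, PBHNF or TAH1). It belongs to a barcoded transcription factor ORF collection in which each clone bears a unique 24-bp barcode, so that the factor delivered to a cell can be identified in pooled overexpression screens. In bacteria the plasmid replicates from a high-copy ColE1/pUC-type origin and is selected with ampicillin through the bla gene. An f1 origin and remnants of a lacZα/lac promoter cloning region flanked by T7 and T3 promoters are also present. The depositor notes that the plasmid may recombine, as is common for LTR-containing vectors.

The viral genome is transcribed from an RSV promoter fused to a truncated HIV-1 5' LTR, followed by the Ψ packaging signal with a gag fragment, the RRE for Rev-dependent nuclear export, and a cPPT/CTS element. It ends in a ΔU3 3' LTR that inactivates the integrated LTR promoter, with an SV40 poly(A) signal downstream. Two cassettes sit within this unit. An SV40 early promoter/origin drives puromycin N-acetyltransferase for selection of transduced mammalian cells, and a full-length EF-1α promoter drives the HMBOX1 ORF, with a WPRE downstream to enhance transcript expression. The annotated coding sequence spans about 1.26 kb of the 1,364-bp recorded insert. The barcode is not annotated in the feature table, so its exact position is not stated, although a short U6 promoter fragment lies between the ORF and the WPRE. The ORF was made synthetically, and no epitope tag or reporter is recorded.
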