Addgene plasmid #142736: TFORF1141
Purpose: Lentiviral vector for overexpressing transcription factor ORFs with unique 24-bp barcodes. Barcodes facilitate identification of transcription factors in pooled screens.
Depositing lab: Feng Zhang. Depositing organization: Broad Institute. Publication: A transcription factor atlas of directed differentiation. Joung J, Ma S, Tay T, Geiger-Schuller KR, Kirchgatterer PC, Verdine VK, Guo B, Arias-Garcia MA, Allen WE, Singh A, Kuksenko O, Abudayyeh OO, Gootenberg JS, Fu Z, Macrae RK, Buenrostro JD, Regev A, Zhang F. Cell. 2023 Jan 5;186(1):209-229.e26. doi: 10.1016/j.cell.2022.11.026. PubMed 36608654.
Backbone
  Vector backbone: pLX_TRC317
  Backbone manufacturer: Broad Institute Genetic Perturbation Platform
  Backbone size w/o insert (bp): 8264
  Vector type: Mammalian Expression, Lentiviral
  Selectable markers: Puromycin
Growth in bacteria
  Bacterial resistance: Ampicillin, 100 μg/mL
  Growth temperature: 37°C
  Growth strain: NEB Stable
  Copy number: High Copy
Gene/Insert
  Gene/Insert name: HMBOX1
  Species: H. sapiens (human)
  Insert size (bp): 1364
  Entrez Gene: HMBOX1 (a.k.a. HNF1LA, HOT1, PBHNF, TAH1)
  Promoter: EF1a
  Cloning method: Unknown
  Sequencing primers: 5′ GGGTGGAGACTGAAGTTAGGCCAG; 3′ CACATAGCGTAAAAGGAGCAACATAG
Terms and licenses: Academic/Nonprofit Terms; Industry Terms: Not Available to Industry
Depositor comments: NM_001135726,NM_024567,NM_001324382,ENST00000287701,ENST00000397358 . The transcription factor ORF portion of this plasmid was synthesized by Genewiz. Please test multiple small colonies in case of plasmid recombination. To make this collection available in a timely manner, a portion of this collection was not fully sequenced by Addgene. If an Addgene verified full plasmid sequence is not available, please contact us prior to placing an order to request the full sequence.
How to cite: TFORF1141 was a gift from Feng Zhang (Addgene plasmid # 142736 ; http://n2t.net/addgene:142736 ; RRID:Addgene_142736)
