>Addgene plasmid #142736 | TFORF1141 | depositor partial sequence | sequence record 280346 | Insert
ACCGCCACCATGCTTAGTTCCTTTCCAGTGGTTTTGCTGGAAACCATGTCTCATTATACAGATGAACCCA
GATTTACCATAGAGCAGATAGATCTGCTTCAGCGACTTCGGCGTACTGGAATGACTAAACATGAAATTCT
CCATGCCTTGGAAACTTTGGACCGTCTTGATCAAGAGCATAGTGACAAGTTTGGAAGAAGGTCCAGCTAT
GGAGGAAGTTCATATGGGAATAGTACTAACAATGTCCCAGCATCTTCCTCTACAGCTACAGCTTCCACAC
AGACGCAGCATTCGGGAATGTCCCCGTCACCTAGCAACAGTTATGATACTTCCCCACAGCCTTGCACTAC
CAATCAAAATGGGAGGGAGAATAATGAGCGATTATCTACATCCAATGGAAAGATGTCACCAACTCGCTAC
CATGCAAACAGCATGGGTCAGAGGTCATACAGTTTTGAAGCCTCAGAAGAGGACCTAGATGTAGATGATA
AAGTGGAAGAATTAATGAGGAGGGACAGCAGTGTGATAAAAGAGGAAATCAAAGCCTTTCTTGCCAATCG
GAGGATTTCCCAAGCAGTTGTTGCACAGGTAACAGGTATCAGTCAGAGCCGGATCTCTCATTGGCTGTTG
CAGCAGGGATCAGACCTGAGTGAACAGAAGAAAAGAGCATTTTACCGATGGTATCAACTTGAGAAGACAA
ACCCTGGCGCTACACTAAGTATGAGACCAGCCCCCATTCCAATAGAGGACCCTGAATGGAGACAAACGCC
TCCCCCAGTCTCTGCCACATCTGGTACTTTCCGACTGCGACGAGGGAGTCGATTTACCTGGAGAAAGGAG
TGCCTGGCTGTTATGGAAAGTTACTTCAATGAGAATCAATACCCAGATGAAGCAAAGAGGGAAGAAATTG
CAAACGCTTGCAATGCAGTTATACAGAAGCCAGGCAAAAAGCTGTCAGATCTGGAAAGAGTTACCTCCCT
GAAAGTATATAATTGGTTTGCTAACAGAAGGAAGGAGATCAAGAGGAGAGCCAATATTGAAGCAGCAATC
CTGGAGAGTCATGGGATAGATGTGCAGAGTCCAGGAGGCCACTCAAACAGTGATGATGTCGACGGGAATG
ACTACTCTGAGCAGGATGACAGTACGAGCCATAGTGACCACCAAGACCCCATCTCATTAGCTGTGGAAAT
GGCAGCAGTCAACCACACTATCTTGGCATTGGCCCGACAAGGAGCCAACGAAATCAAGACAGAGGCCCTG
GATGATGACTAGTAATGAACTAGTCCGTAACTTGAAAGTATTTCGATTTCTTGGCTTTATATATCTTGTG
GAAAGGACGAAAATCTCTGATCAAATAGCGTTGC
