>Addgene plasmid #142736 | TFORF1141 | depositor partial sequence | sequence record 280347 | Barcode
AAATCTCTGATCAAATAGCGTTGC
